>Addgene plasmid #111161 | LEPZ | depositor full sequence | sequence record 209057 | LEPZ sequence 7936 bps
TGAAAGACCCCACCTGTAGGTTTGGCAAGCTAGCTTAAGTAACGCCATTTTGCAAGGCATGGAAAATACA
TAACTGAGAATAGAGAAGTTCAGATCAAGGTTAGGAACAGAGAGACAGCAGAATATGGGCCAAACAGGAT
ATCTGTGGTAAGCAGTTCCTGCCCCGGCTCAGGGCCAAGAACAGATGGTCCCCAGATGCGGTCCCGCCCT
CAGCAGTTTCTAGAGAACCATCAGATGTTTCCAGGGTGCCCCAAGGACCTGAAATGACCCTGTGCCTTAT
TTGAACTAACCAATCAGTTCGCTTCTCGCTTCTGTTCGCGCGCTTCTGCTCCCCGAGCTCAATAAAAGAG
CCCACAACCCCTCACTCGGCGCGCCAGTCCTCCGATAGACTGCGTCGCCCGGGTACCCGTATTCCCAATA
AAGCCTCTTGCTGTTTGCATCCGAATCGTGGACTCGCTGATCCTTGGGAGGGTCTCCTCAGATTGATTGA
CTGCCCACCTCGGGGGTCTTTCATTTGGAGGTTCCACCGAGATTTGGAGACCCCTGCCCAGGGACCACCG
ACCCCCCCGCCGGGAGGTAAGCTGGCCAGCGGTCGTTTCGTGTCTGTCTCTGTCTTTGTGCGTGTTTGTG
CCGGCATCTAATGTTTGCGCCTGCGTCTGTACTAGTTAGCTAACTAGCTCTGTATCTGGCGGACCCGTGG
TGGAACTGACGAGTTCTGAACACCCGGCCGCAACCCTGGGAGACGTCCCAGGGACTTTGGGGGCCGTTTT
TGTGGCCCGACCTGAGGAAGGGAGTCGATGTGGAATCCGACCCCGTCAGGATATGTGGTTCTGGTAGGAG
ACGAGAACCTAAAACAGTTCCCGCCTCCGTCTGAATTTTTGCTTTCGGTTTGGAACCGAAGCCGCGCGTC
TTGTCTGCTGCAGCGCTGCAGCATCGTTCTGTGTTGTCTCTGTCTGACTGTGTTTCTGTATTTGTCTGAA
AATTAGGGCCAGACTGTTACCACTCCCTTAAGTTTGACCTTAGGTCACTGGAAAGATGTCGAGCGGATCG
CTCACAACCAGTCGGTAGATGTCAAGAAGAGACGTTGGGTTACCTTCTGCTCTGCAGAATGGCCAACCTT
TAACGTCGGATGGCCGCGAGACGGCACCTTTAACCGAGACCTCATCACCCAGGTTAAGATCAAGGTCTTT
TCACCTGGCCCGCATGGACACCCAGACCAGGTCCCCTACATCGTGACCTGGGAAGCCTTGGCTTTTGACC
CCCCTCCCTGGGTCAAGCCCTTTGTACACCCTAAGCCTCCGCCTCCTCTTCCTCCATCCGCCCCGTCTCT
CCCCCTTGAACCTCCTCGTTCGACCCCGCCTCGATCCTCCCTTTATCCAGCCCTCACTCCTTCTCTAGGC
GCCGGAATTAGATCTCTCGACTAGGGATAACAGGGTAATTGTTTGAATGAGGCTTCAGTACTTTACAGAA
TCGTTGCCTGCACATCTTGGAAACACTTGCTGGGATTACTTCGACTTCTTAACCCAACAGAAGGCTCGAG
AAGGTATATTGCTGTTGACAGTGAGCGCAGGAATTATAATGCTTATCTATAGTGAAGCCACAGATGTATA
GATAAGCATTATAATTCCTATGCCTACTGCCTCGGACTTCAAGGGGCTAGAATTCGAGCAATTATCTTGT
TTACTAAAACTGAATACCTTGCTATCTCTTTGATACATTTTTACAAAGCTGAATTAAAATGGTATAAATT
AAATCACTTTTTTCAATTGACGCGTGATCTAATTCTACCGGGTAGGGGAGGCGCTTTTCCCAAGGCAGTC
TGGAGCATGCGCTTTAGCAGCCCCGCTGGGCACTTGGCGCTACACAAGTGGCCTCTGGCCTCGCACACAT
TCCACATCCACCGGTAGGCGCCAACCGGCTCCGTTCTTTGGTGGCCCCTTCGCGCCACCTTCTACTCCTC
CCCTAGTCAGGAAGTTCCCCCCCGCCCCGCAGCTCGCGTCGTGCAGGACGTGACAAATGGAAGTAGCACG
TCTCACTAGTCTCGTGCAGATGGACAGCACCGCTGAGCAATGGAAGCGGGTAGGCCTTTGGGGCAGCGGC
CAATAGCAGCTTTGCTCCTTCGCTTTCTGGGCTCAGAGGCTGGGAAGGGGTGGGTCCGGGGGCGGGCTCA
GGGGCGGGCTCAGGGGCGGGGCGGGCGCCCGAAGGTCCTCCGGAGGCCCGGCATTCTGCACGCTTCAAAA
GCGCACGTCTGCCGCGCTGTTCTCCTCTTCCTCATCTCCGGGCCTTTCGACCTGCAGCCCAAGCTTACCA
TGACCGAGTACAAGCCCACGGTGCGCCTCGCCACCCGCGACGACGTCCCCAGGGCCGTACGCACCCTCGC
CGCCGCGTTCGCCGACTACCCCGCCACGCGCCACACCGTCGATCCGGACCGCCACATCGAGCGGGTCACC
GAGCTGCAAGAACTCTTCCTCACGCGCGTCGGGCTCGACATCGGCAAGGTGTGGGTCGCGGACGACGGCG
CCGCGGTGGCGGTCTGGACCACGCCGGAGAGCGTCGAAGCGGGGGCGGTGTTCGCCGAGATCGGCCCGCG
CATGGCCGAGTTGAGCGGTTCCCGGCTGGCCGCGCAGCAACAGATGGAAGGCCTCCTGGCGCCGCACCGG
CCCAAGGAGCCCGCGTGGTTCCTGGCCACCGTCGGCGTCTCGCCCGACCACCAGGGCAAGGGTCTGGGCA
GCGCCGTCGTGCTCCCCGGAGTGGAGGCGGCCGAGCGCGCCGGGGTGCCCGCCTTCCTGGAGACCTCCGC
GCCCCGCAACCTCCCCTTCTACGAGCGGCTCGGCTTCACCGTCACCGCCGACGTCGAGGTGCCCGAAGGA
CCGCGCACCTGGTGCATGACCCGCAAGCCCGGTGCCTGACGCCCGCCCCACGACCCGCAGCGCCCGACCG
AAAGGAGCGCACGACCCCATGCATCCAATTCCGCCCCCCCCCCCTAACGTTACTGGCCGAAGCCGCTTGG
AATAAGGCCGGTGTGCGTTTGTCTATATGTTATTTTCCACCATATTGCCGTCTTTTGGCAATGTGAGGGC
CCGGAAACCTGGCCCTGTCTTCTTGACGAGCATTCCTAGGGGTCTTTCCCCTCTCGCCAAAGGAATGCAA
GGTCTGTTGAATGTCGTGAAGGAAGCAGTTCCTCTGGAAGCTTCTTGAAGACAAACAACGTCTGTAGCGA
CCCTTTGCAGGCAGCGGAACCCCCCACCTGGCGACAGGTGCCTCTGCGGCCAAAAGCCACGTGTATAAGA
TACACCTGCAAAGGCGGCACAACCCCAGTGCCACGTTGTGAGTTGGATAGTTGTGGAAAGAGTCAAATGG
CTCTCCTCAAGCGTATTCAACAAGGGGCTGAAGGATGCCCAGAAGGTACCCCATTGTATGGGATCTGATC
TGGGGCCTCGGTGCACATGCTTTACATGTGTTTAGTCGAGGTTAAAAAAACGTCTAGGCCCCCCGAACCA
CGGGGACGTGGTTTTCCTTTGAAAAACACGATGATAATATGGCCACAACCATGGCCCAGTCCAAGCACGG
CCTGACCAAGGAGATGACCATGAAGTACCGCATGGAGGGCTGCGTGGACGGCCACAAGTTCGTGATCACC
GGCGAGGGCATCGGCTACCCCTTCAAGGGCAAGCAGGCCATCAACCTGTGCGTGGTGGAGGGCGGCCCCT
TGCCCTTCGCCGAGGACATCTTGTCCGCCGCCTTCATGTACGGCAACCGCGTGTTCACCGAGTACCCCCA
GGACATCGTCGACTACTTCAAGAACTCCTGCCCCGCCGGCTACACCTGGGACCGCTCCTTCCTGTTCGAG
GACGGCGCCGTGTGCATCTGCAACGCCGACATCACCGTGAGCGTGGAGGAGAACTGCATGTACCACGAGT
CCAAGTTCTACGGCGTGAACTTCCCCGCCGACGGCCCCGTGATGAAGAAGATGACCGACAACTGGGAGCC
CTCCTGCGAGAAGATCATCCCCGTGCCCAAGCAGGGCATCTTGAAGGGCGACGTGAGCATGTACCTGCTG
CTGAAGGACGGTGGCCGCTTGCGCTGCCAGTTCGACACCGTGTACAAGGCCAAGTCCGTGCCCCGCAAGA
TGCCCGACTGGCACTTCATCCAGCACAAGCTGACCCGCGAGGACCGCAGCGACGCCAAGAACCAGAAGTG
GCACCTGACCGAGCACGCCATCGCCTCCGGCTCCGCCTTGCCCTGAAGATCATCGATAAAATAAAAGATT
TTATTTAGTCTCCAGAAAAAGGGGGGAATGAAAGACCCCACCTGTAGGTTTGGCAAGCTAGCTTAAGTAA
CGCCATTTTGCAAGGCATGGAAAATACATAACTGAGAATAGAGAAGTTCAGATCAAGGTTAGGAACAGAG
AGACAGCAGAATATGGGCCAAACAGGATATCTGTGGTAAGCAGTTCCTGCCCCGGCTCAGGGCCAAGAAC
AGATGGTCCCCAGATGCGGTCCCGCCCTCAGCAGTTTCTAGAGAACCATCAGATGTTTCCAGGGTGCCCC
AAGGACCTGAAATGACCCTGTGCCTTATTTGAACTAACCAATCAGTTCGCTTCTCGCTTCTGTTCGCGCG
CTTCTGCTCCCCGAGCTCAATAAAAGAGCCCACAACCCCTCACTCGGCGCGCCAGTCCTCCGATAGACTG
CGTCGCCCGGGTACCCGTGTATCCAATAAACCCTCTTGCAGTTGCATCCGACTTGTGGTCTCGCTGTTCC
TTGGGAGGGTCTCCTCTGAGTGATTGACTACCCGTCAGCGGGGGTCTTTCATGGGTAACAGTTTCTTGAA
GTTGGAGAACAACATTCTGAGGGTAGGAGTCGAATATTAAGTAATCCTGACTCAATTAGCCACTGTTTTG
AATCCACATACTCCAATACTCCTGAAATAGTTCATTATGGACAGCGCAGAAGAGCTGGGGAGAATTAATT
CGTAATCATGGTCATAGCTGTTTCCTGTGTGAAATTGTTATCCGCTCACAATTCCACACAACATACGAGC
CGGAAGCATAAAGTGTAAAGCCTGGGGTGCCTAATGAGTGAGCTAACTCACATTAATTGCGTTGCGCTCA
CTGCCCGCTTTCCAGTCGGGAAACCTGTCGTGCCAGCTGCATTAATGAATCGGCCAACGCGCGGGGAGAG
GCGGTTTGCGTATTGGGCGCTCTTCCGCTTCCTCGCTCACTGACTCGCTGCGCTCGGTCGTTCGGCTGCG
GCGAGCGGTATCAGCTCACTCAAAGGCGGTAATACGGTTATCCACAGAATCAGGGGATAACGCAGGAAAG
AACATGTGAGCAAAAGGCCAGCAAAAGGCCAGGAACCGTAAAAAGGCCGCGTTGCTGGCGTTTTTCCATA
GGCTCCGCCCCCCTGACGAGCATCACAAAAATCGACGCTCAAGTCAGAGGTGGCGAAACCCGACAGGACT
ATAAAGATACCAGGCGTTTCCCCCTGGAAGCTCCCTCGTGCGCTCTCCTGTTCCGACCCTGCCGCTTACC
GGATACCTGTCCGCCTTTCTCCCTTCGGGAAGCGTGGCGCTTTCTCATAGCTCACGCTGTAGGTATCTCA
GTTCGGTGTAGGTCGTTCGCTCCAAGCTGGGCTGTGTGCACGAACCCCCCGTTCAGCCCGACCGCTGCGC
CTTATCCGGTAACTATCGTCTTGAGTCCAACCCGGTAAGACACGACTTATCGCCACTGGCAGCAGCCACT
GGTAACAGGATTAGCAGAGCGAGGTATGTAGGCGGTGCTACAGAGTTCTTGAAGTGGTGGCCTAACTACG
GCTACACTAGAAGGACAGTATTTGGTATCTGCGCTCTGCTGAAGCCAGTTACCTTCGGAAAAAGAGTTGG
TAGCTCTTGATCCGGCAAACAAACCACCGCTGGTAGCGGTGGTTTTTTTGTTTGCAAGCAGCAGATTACG
CGCAGAAAAAAAGGATCTCAAGAAGATCCTTTGATCTTTTCTACGGGGTCTGACGCTCAGTGGAACGAAA
ACTCACGTTAAGGGATTTTGGTCATGAGATTATCAAAAAGGATCTTCACCTAGATCCTTTTAAATTAAAA
ATGAAGTTTTAAATCAATCTAAAGTATATATGAGTAAACTTGGTCTGACAGTTACCAATGCTTAATCAGT
GAGGCACCTATCTCAGCGATCTGTCTATTTCGTTCATCCATAGTTGCCTGACTCCCCGTCGTGTAGATAA
CTACGATACGGGAGGGCTTACCATCTGGCCCCAGTGCTGCAATGATACCGCGAGACCCACGCTCACCGGC
TCCAGATTTATCAGCAATAAACCAGCCAGCCGGAAGGGCCGAGCGCAGAAGTGGTCCTGCAACTTTATCC
GCCTCCATCCAGTCTATTAATTGTTGCCGGGAAGCTAGAGTAAGTAGTTCGCCAGTTAATAGTTTGCGCA
ACGTTGTTGCCATTGCTACAGGCATCGTGGTGTCACGCTCGTCGTTTGGTATGGCTTCATTCAGCTCCGG
TTCCCAACGATCAAGGCGAGTTACATGATCCCCCATGTTGTGCAAAAAAGCGGTTAGCTCCTTCGGTCCT
CCGATCGTTGTCAGAAGTAAGTTGGCCGCAGTGTTATCACTCATGGTTATGGCAGCACTGCATAATTCTC
TTACTGTCATGCCATCCGTAAGATGCTTTTCTGTGACTGGTGAGTACTCAACCAAGTCATTCTGAGAATA
GTGTATGCGGCGACCGAGTTGCTCTTGCCCGGCGTCAATACGGGATAATACCGCGCCACATAGCAGAACT
TTAAAAGTGCTCATCATTGGAAAACGTTCTTCGGGGCGAAAACTCTCAAGGATCTTACCGCTGTTGAGAT
CCAGTTCGATGTAACCCACTCGTGCACCCAACTGATCTTCAGCATCTTTTACTTTCACCAGCGTTTCTGG
GTGAGCAAAAACAGGAAGGCAAAATGCCGCAAAAAAGGGAATAAGGGCGACACGGAAATGTTGAATACTC
ATACTCTTCCTTTTTCAATATTATTGAAGCATTTATCAGGGTTATTGTCTCATGAGCGGATACATATTTG
AATGTATTTAGAAAAATAAACAAATAGGGGTTCCGCGCACATTTCCCCGAAAAGTGCCACCTGACGTCTA
AGAAACCATTATTATCATGACATTAACCTATAAAAATAGGCGTATCACGAGGCCCTTTCGTCTCGCGCGT
TTCGGTGATGACGGTGAAAACCTCTGACACATGCAGCTCCCGGAGACGGTCACAGCTTGTCTGTAAGCGG
ATGCCGGGAGCAGACAAGCCCGTCAGGGCGCGTCAGCGGGTGTTGGCGGGTGTCGGGGCTGGCTTAACTA
TGCGGCATCAGAGCAGATTGTACTGAGAGTGCACCATATGCGGTGTGAAATACCGCACAGATGCGTAAGG
AGAAAATACCGCATCAGGCGCCATTCGCCATTCAGGCTGCGCAACTGTTGGGAAGGGCGATCGGTGCGGG
CCTCTTCGCTATTACGCCAGCTGGCGAAAGGGGGATGTGCTGCAAGGCGATTAAGTTGGGTAACGCCAGG
GTTTTCCCAGTCACGACGTTGTAAAACGACGGCGCAAGGAATGGTGCATGCAAGGAGATGGCGCCCAACA
GTCCCCCGGCCACGGGGCCTGCCACCATACCCACGCCGAAACAAGCGCTCATGAGCCCGAAGTGGCGAGC
CCGATCTTCCCCATCGGTGATGTCGGCGATATAGGCGCCAGCAACCGCACCTGTGGCGCCGGTGATGCCG
GCCACGATGCGTCCGGCGTAGAGGCGATTAGTCCAATTTGTTAAAGACAGGATATCAGTGGTCCAGGCTC
TAGTTTTGACTCAACAATATCACCAGCTGAAGCCTATAGAGTACGAGCCATAGATAAAATAAAAGATTTT
ATTTAGTCTCCAGAAAAAGGGGGGAA
Features (pLannotate 1.2.2; 21 found; start..end, strand, type, name):
    579..920     +  misc_feature   MESV Ψ: packaging signal of murine embryonic stem cell virus
    987..1403    +  CDS            gag (truncated): truncated Moloney murine leukemia virus (MMLV) gag gene lacking the start codon
   1634..1760    +  ncRNA          3' miR-30a: sequence downstream of the 71-nt precursor of the human miR-30a microRNA (Zeng et al., 2002) miRNA
   1790..2289    +  promoter       PGK promoter: mouse phosphoglycerate kinase 1 promoter
   2310..2909    +  CDS            PuroR: puromycin N-acetyltransferase; pac from Streptomyces alboniger; confers resistance to puromycin
   3075..3537    +  misc_feature   IRES: internal ribosome entry site (IRES) of the encephalomyocarditis virus (EMCV)
   3551..4246    +  CDS            ZsGreen1: Zoanthus green fluorescent protein mammalian codon-optimized
   4298..4812    +  LTR            3' LTR: 3' long terminal repeat from murine embryonic stem cell virus
   5005..5021    -  protein_bind   lac operator: The lac repressor binds to the lac operator to inhibit transcription in E. coli. This inhibition can be relieved by adding lactose or isopropyl-β-D-thiogalactopyranoside (IPTG). lac repressor encoded by lacI
   5029..5059    -  promoter       lac promoter: promoter for the E. coli lac operon
   5074..5095    -  protein_bind   CAP binding site: CAP binding activates transcription in the presence of cAMP. E. coli catabolite activator protein
   5108..5200    -  CDS            lacI (fragment): lac repressor; lacI; The lac repressor binds to the lac operator to inhibit transcription in E. coli. This inhibition can be relieved by adding lactose or isopropyl-β-D-thiogalactopyranoside (IPTG).
   5383..5971    -  rep_origin     ori: high-copy-number ColE1/pMB1/pBR322/pUC origin of replication
   6142..7002    -  CDS            AmpR: β-lactamase; bla; confers resistance to ampicillin, carbenicillin, and related antibiotics
   7003..7107    -  promoter       AmpR promoter: bla
   7202..7237    +  CDS            rop (fragment): Rop protein, which maintains plasmids at low copy number; rop
   7339..7438    +  misc_feature   bom (fragment): basis of mobility region from pBR322
   7444..7593    -  CDS            lacZα (fragment): LacZα fragment of β-galactosidase; lacZ fragment
   7593..7794    -  CDS            TcR (fragment): tetracycline efflux protein; tet; confers resistance to tetracycline
   7795..7893    +  CDS            env (fragment): murine leukemia virus gPr80 envelope polyprotein precursor; env; proteolytically cleaved into gp70SU and p15TM subunits
   7935..515     +  LTR            5' LTR (across the origin): 5' long terminal repeat from murine embryonic stem cell virus
