>Addgene plasmid #111161 | LEPZ | addgene full sequence | sequence record 211490 | Addgene NGS Result
GGTGATGCCGGCCACGATGCGTCCGGCGTAGAGGCGATTAGTCCAATTTGTTAAAGACAGGATATCAGTG
GTCCAGGCTCTAGTTTTGACTCAACAATATCACCAGCTGAAGCCTATAGAGTACGAGCCATAGATAAAAT
AAAAGATTTTATTTAGTCTCCAGAAAAAGGGGGGAATGAAAGACCCCACCTGTAGGTTTGGCAAGCTAGC
TTAAGTAACGCCATTTTGCAAGGCATGGAAAATACATAACTGAGAATAGAGAAGTTCAGATCAAGGTTAG
GAACAGAGAGACAGCAGAATATGGGCCAAACAGGATATCTGTGGTAAGCAGTTCCTGCCCCGGCTCAGGG
CCAAGAACAGATGGTCCCCAGATGCGGTCCCGCCCTCAGCAGTTTCTAGAGAACCATCAGATGTTTCCAG
GGTGCCCCAAGGACCTGAAATGACCCTGTGCCTTATTTGAACTAACCAATCAGTTCGCTTCTCGCTTCTG
TTCGCGCGCTTCTGCTCCCCGAGCTCAATAAAAGAGCCCACAACCCCTCACTCGGCGCGCCAGTCCTCCG
ATAGACTGCGTCGCCCGGGTACCCGTATTCCCAATAAAGCCTCTTGCTGTTTGCATCCGAATCGTGGACT
CGCTGATCCTTGGGAGGGTCTCCTCAGATTGATTGACTGCCCACCTCGGGGGTCTTTCATTTGGAGGTTC
CACCGAGATTTGGAGACCCCTGCCCAGGGACCACCGACCCCCCCGCCGGGAGGTAAGCTGGCCAGCGGTC
GTTTCGTGTCTGTCTCTGTCTTTGTGCGTGTTTGTGCCGGCATCTAATGTTTGCGCCTGCGTCTGTACTA
GTTAGCTAACTAGCTCTGTATCTGGCGGACCCGTGGTGGAACTGACGAGTTCTGAACACCCGGCCGCAAC
CCTGGGAGACGTCCCAGGGACTTTGGGGGCCGTTTTTGTGGCCCGACCTGAGGAAGGGAGTCGATGTGGA
ATCCGACCCCGTCAGGATATGTGGTTCTGGTAGGAGACGAGAACCTAAAACAGTTCCCGCCTCCGTCTGA
ATTTTTGCTTTCGGTTTGGAACCGAAGCCGCGCGTCTTGTCTGCTGCAGCGCTGCAGCATCGTTCTGTGT
TGTCTCTGTCTGACTGTGTTTCTGTATTTGTCTGAAAATTAGGGCCAGACTGTTACCACTCCCTTAAGTT
TGACCTTAGGTCACTGGAAAGATGTCGAGCGGATCGCTCACAACCAGTCGGTAGATGTCAAGAAGAGACG
TTGGGTTACCTTCTGCTCTGCAGAATGGCCAACCTTTAACGTCGGATGGCCGCGAGACGGCACCTTTAAC
CGAGACCTCATCACCCAGGTTAAGATCAAGGTCTTTTCACCTGGCCCGCATGGACACCCAGACCAGGTCC
CCTACATCGTGACCTGGGAAGCCTTGGCTTTTGACCCCCCTCCCTGGGTCAAGCCCTTTGTACACCCTAA
GCCTCCGCCTCCTCTTCCTCCATCCGCCCCGTCTCTCCCCCTTGAACCTCCTCGTTCGACCCCGCCTCGA
TCCTCCCTTTATCCAGCCCTCACTCCTTCTCTAGGCGCCGGAATTAGATCTCTCGACTAGGGATAACAGG
GTAATTGTTTGAATGAGGCTTCAGTACTTTACAGAATCGTTGCCTGCACATCTTGGAAACACTTGCTGGG
ATTACTTCGACTTCTTAACCCAACAGAAGGCTCGAGAAGGTATATTGCTGTTGACAGTGAGCGCAGGAAT
TATAATGCTTATCTATAGTGAAGCCACAGATGTATAGATAAGCATTATAATTCCTATGCCTACTGCCTCG
GACTTCAAGGGGCTAGAATTCGAGCAATTATCTTGTTTACTAAAACTGAATACCTTGCTATCTCTTTGAT
ACATTTTTACAAAGCTGAATTAAAATGGTATAAATTAAATCACTTTTTTCAATTGACGCGTGATCTAATT
CTACCGGGTAGGGGAGGCGCTTTTCCCAAGGCAGTCTGGAGCATGCGCTTTAGCAGCCCCGCTGGGCACT
TGGCGCTACACAAGTGGCCTCTGGCCTCGCACACATTCCACATCCACCGGTAGGCGCCAACCGGCTCCGT
TCTTTGGTGGCCCCTTCGCGCCACCTTCTACTCCTCCCCTAGTCAGGAAGTTCCCCCCCGCCCCGCAGCT
CGCGTCGTGCAGGACGTGACAAATGGAAGTAGCACGTCTCACTAGTCTCGTGCAGATGGACAGCACCGCT
GAGCAATGGAAGCGGGTAGGCCTTTGGGGCAGCGGCCAATAGCAGCTTTGCTCCTTCGCTTTCTGGGCTC
AGAGGCTGGGAAGGGGTGGGTCCGGGGGCGGGCTCAGGGGCGGGCTCAGGGGCGGGGCGGGCGCCCGAAG
GTCCTCCGGAGGCCCGGCATTCTGCACGCTTCAAAAGCGCACGTCTGCCGCGCTGTTCTCCTCTTCCTCA
TCTCCGGGCCTTTCGACCTGCAGCCCAAGCTTACCATGACCGAGTACAAGCCCACGGTGCGCCTCGCCAC
CCGCGACGACGTCCCCAGGGCCGTACGCACCCTCGCCGCCGCGTTCGCCGACTACCCCGCCACGCGCCAC
ACCGTCGATCCGGACCGCCACATCGAGCGGGTCACCGAGCTGCAAGAACTCTTCCTCACGCGCGTCGGGC
TCGACATCGGCAAGGTGTGGGTCGCGGACGACGGCGCCGCGGTGGCGGTCTGGACCACGCCGGAGAGCGT
CGAAGCGGGGGCGGTGTTCGCCGAGATCGGCCCGCGCATGGCCGAGTTGAGCGGTTCCCGGCTGGCCGCG
CAGCAACAGATGGAAGGCCTCCTGGCGCCGCACCGGCCCAAGGAGCCCGCGTGGTTCCTGGCCACCGTCG
GCGTCTCGCCCGACCACCAGGGCAAGGGTCTGGGCAGCGCCGTCGTGCTCCCCGGAGTGGAGGCGGCCGA
GCGCGCCGGGGTGCCCGCCTTCCTGGAGACCTCCGCGCCCCGCAACCTCCCCTTCTACGAGCGGCTCGGC
TTCACCGTCACCGCCGACGTCGAGGTGCCCGAAGGACCGCGCACCTGGTGCATGACCCGCAAGCCCGGTG
CCTGACGCCCGCCCCACGACCCGCAGCGCCCGACCGAAAGGAGCGCACGACCCCATGCATCCAATTCCGC
CCCCCCCCCCTAACGTTACTGGCCGAAGCCGCTTGGAATAAGGCCGGTGTGCGTTTGTCTATATGTTATT
TTCCACCATATTGCCGTCTTTTGGCAATGTGAGGGCCCGGAAACCTGGCCCTGTCTTCTTGACGAGCATT
CCTAGGGGTCTTTCCCCTCTCGCCAAAGGAATGCAAGGTCTGTTGAATGTCGTGAAGGAAGCAGTTCCTC
TGGAAGCTTCTTGAAGACAAACAACGTCTGTAGCGACCCTTTGCAGGCAGCGGAACCCCCCACCTGGCGA
CAGGTGCCTCTGCGGCCAAAAGCCACGTGTATAAGATACACCTGCAAAGGCGGCACAACCCCAGTGCCAC
GTTGTGAGTTGGATAGTTGTGGAAAGAGTCAAATGGCTCTCCTCAAGCGTATTCAACAAGGGGCTGAAGG
ATGCCCAGAAGGTACCCCATTGTATGGGATCTGATCTGGGGCCTCGGTGCACATGCTTTACATGTGTTTA
GTCGAGGTTAAAAAAACGTCTAGGCCCCCCGAACCACGGGGACGTGGTTTTCCTTTGAAAAACACGATGA
TAATATGGCCACAACCATGGCCCAGTCCAAGCACGGCCTGACCAAGGAGATGACCATGAAGTACCGCATG
GAGGGCTGCGTGGACGGCCACAAGTTCGTGATCACCGGCGAGGGCATCGGCTACCCCTTCAAGGGCAAGC
AGGCCATCAACCTGTGCGTGGTGGAGGGCGGCCCCTTGCCCTTCGCCGAGGACATCTTGTCCGCCGCCTT
CATGTACGGCAACCGCGTGTTCACCGAGTACCCCCAGGACATCGTCGACTACTTCAAGAACTCCTGCCCC
GCCGGCTACACCTGGGACCGCTCCTTCCTGTTCGAGGACGGCGCCGTGTGCATCTGCAACGCCGACATCA
CCGTGAGCGTGGAGGAGAACTGCATGTACCACGAGTCCAAGTTCTACGGCGTGAACTTCCCCGCCGACGG
CCCCGTGATGAAGAAGATGACCGACAACTGGGAGCCCTCCTGCGAGAAGATCATCCCCGTGCCCAAGCAG
GGCATCTTGAAGGGCGACGTGAGCATGTACCTGCTGCTGAAGGACGGTGGCCGCTTGCGCTGCCAGTTCG
ACACCGTGTACAAGGCCAAGTCCGTGCCCCGCAAGATGCCCGACTGGCACTTCATCCAGCACAAGCTGAC
CCGCGAGGACCGCAGCGACGCCAAGAACCAGAAGTGGCACCTGACCGAGCACGCCATCGCCTCCGGCTCC
GCCTTGCCCTGAAGATCATCGATAAAATAAAAGATTTTATTTAGTCTCCAGAAAAAGGGGGGAATGAAAG
ACCCCACCTGTAGGTTTGGCAAGCTAGCTTAAGTAACGCCATTTTGCAAGGCATGGAAAATACATAACTG
AGAATAGAGAAGTTCAGATCAAGGTTAGGAACAGAGAGACAGCAGAATATGGGCCAAACAGGATATCTGT
GGTAAGCAGTTCCTGCCCCGGCTCAGGGCCAAGAACAGATGGTCCCCAGATGCGGTCCCGCCCTCAGCAG
TTTCTAGAGAACCATCAGATGTTTCCAGGGTGCCCCAAGGACCTGAAATGACCCTGTGCCTTATTTGAAC
TAACCAATCAGTTCGCTTCTCGCTTCTGTTCGCGCGCTTCTGCTCCCCGAGCTCAATAAAAGAGCCCACA
ACCCCTCACTCGGCGCGCCAGTCCTCCGATAGACTGCGTCGCCCGGGTACCCGTGTATCCAATAAACCCT
CTTGCAGTTGCATCCGACTTGTGGTCTCGCTGTTCCTTGGGAGGGTCTCCTCTGAGTGATTGACTACCCG
TCAGCGGGGGTCTTTCATGGGTAACAGTTTCTTGAAGTTGGAGAACAACATTCTGAGGGTAGGAGTCGAA
TATTAAGTAATCCTGACTCAATTAGCCACTGTTTTGAATCCACATACTCCAATACTCCTGAAATAGTTCA
TTATGGACAGCGCAGAAAGAGCTGGGGAGAATTGTGAAATTGTTATCCGCTCACAATTCCACACAACATA
CGAGCCGGAAGCATAAAGTGTAAAGCCTGGGGTGCCTAATGAGTGAGCTAACTCACATTAATTGCGTTGC
GCTCACTGCCCGCTTTCCAGTCGGGAAACCTGTCGTGCCAGCTGCATTAATGAATCGGCCAACGCGCGGG
GAGAGGCGGTTTGCGTATTGGGCGCTCTTCCGCTTCCTCGCTCACTGACTCGCTGCGCTCGGTCGTTCGG
CTGCGGCGAGCGGTATCAGCTCACTCAAAGGCGGTAATACGGTTATCCACAGAATCAGGGGATAACGCAG
GAAAGAACATGTGAGCAAAAGGCCAGCAAAAGGCCAGGAACCGTAAAAAGGCCGCGTTGCTGGCGTTTTT
CCATAGGCTCCGCCCCCCTGACGAGCATCACAAAAATCGACGCTCAAGTCAGAGGTGGCGAAACCCGACA
GGACTATAAAGATACCAGGCGTTTCCCCCTGGAAGCTCCCTCGTGCGCTCTCCTGTTCCGACCCTGCCGC
TTACCGGATACCTGTCCGCCTTTCTCCCTTCGGGAAGCGTGGCGCTTTCTCATAGCTCACGCTGTAGGTA
TCTCAGTTCGGTGTAGGTCGTTCGCTCCAAGCTGGGCTGTGTGCACGAACCCCCCGTTCAGCCCGACCGC
TGCGCCTTATCCGGTAACTATCGTCTTGAGTCCAACCCGGTAAGACACGACTTATCGCCACTGGCAGCAG
CCACTGGTAACAGGATTAGCAGAGCGAGGTATGTAGGCGGTGCTACAGAGTTCTTGAAGTGGTGGCCTAA
CTACGGCTACACTAGAAGAACAGTATTTGGTATCTGCGCTCTGCTGAAGCCAGTTACCTTCGGAAAAAGA
GTTGGTAGCTCTTGATCCGGCAAACAAACCACCGCTGGTAGCGGTGGTTTTTTTGTTTGCAAGCAGCAGA
TTACGCGCAGAAAAAAAGGATCTCAAGAAGATCCTTTGATCTTTTCTACGGGGTCTGACGCTCAGTGGAA
CGAAAACTCACGTTAAGGGATTTTGGTCATGAGATTATCAAAAAGGATCTTCACCTAGATCCTTTTAAAT
TAAAAATGAAGTTTTAAATCAATCTAAAGTATATATGAGTAAACTTGGTCTGACAGTTACCAATGCTTAA
TCAGTGAGGCACCTATCTCAGCGATCTGTCTATTTCGTTCATCCATAGTTGCCTGACTCCCCGTCGTGTA
GATAACTACGATACGGGAGGGCTTACCATCTGGCCCCAGTGCTGCAATGATACCGCGAGACCCACGCTCA
CCGGCTCCAGATTTATCAGCAATAAACCAGCCAGCCGGAAGGGCCGAGCGCAGAAGTGGTCCTGCAACTT
TATCCGCCTCCATCCAGTCTATTAATTGTTGCCGGGAAGCTAGAGTAAGTAGTTCGCCAGTTAATAGTTT
GCGCAACGTTGTTGCCATTGCTACAGGCATCGTGGTGTCACGCTCGTCGTTTGGTATGGCTTCATTCAGC
TCCGGTTCCCAACGATCAAGGCGAGTTACATGATCCCCCATGTTGTGCAAAAAAGCGGTTAGCTCCTTCG
GTCCTCCGATCGTTGTCAGAAGTAAGTTGGCCGCAGTGTTATCACTCATGGTTATGGCAGCACTGCATAA
TTCTCTTACTGTCATGCCATCCGTAAGATGCTTTTCTGTGACTGGTGAGTACTCAACCAAGTCATTCTGA
GAATAGTGTATGCGGCGACCGAGTTGCTCTTGCCCGGCGTCAATACGGGATAATACCGCGCCACATAGCA
GAACTTTAAAAGTGCTCATCATTGGAAAACGTTCTTCGGGGCGAAAACTCTCAAGGATCTTACCGCTGTT
GAGATCCAGTTCGATGTAACCCACTCGTGCACCCAACTGATCTTCAGCATCTTTTACTTTCACCAGCGTT
TCTGGGTGAGCAAAAACAGGAAGGCAAAATGCCGCAAAAAAGGGAATAAGGGCGACACGGAAATGTTGAA
TACTCATACTCTTCCTTTTTCAATATTATTGAAGCATTTATCAGGGTTATTGTCTCATGAGCGGATACAT
ATTTGAATGTATTTAGAAAAATAAACAAATAGGGGTTCCGCGCACATTTCCCCGAAAAGTGCCACCTGAC
GTCTAAGAAACCATTATTATCATGACATTAACCTATAAAAATAGGCGTATCACGAGGCCCTTTCGTCTCG
CGCGTTTCGGTGATGACGGTGAAAACCTCTGACACATGCAGCTCCCGGAGACGGTCACAGCTTGTCTGTA
AGCGGATGCCGGGAGCAGACAAGCCCGTCAGGGCGCGTCAGCGGGTGTTGGCGGGTGTCGGGGCTGGCTT
AACTATGCGGCATCAGAGCAGATTGTACTGAGAGTGCACCATATGCGGTGTGAAATACCGCACAGATGCG
TAAGGAGAAAATACCGCATCAGGCGCCATTCGCCATTCAGGCTGCGCAACTGTTGGGAAGGGCGATCGGT
GCGGGCCTCTTCGCTATTACGCCAGCTGGCGAAAGGGGGATGTGCTGCAAGGCGATTAAGTTGGGTAACG
CCAGGGTTTTCCCAGTCACGACGTTGTAAAACGACGGCGCAAGGAATGGTGCATGCAAGGAGATGGCGCC
CAACAGTCCCCCGGCCACGGGGCCTGCCACCATACCCACGCCGAAACAAGCGCTCATGAGCCCGAAGTGG
CGAGCCCGATCTTCCCCATCGGTGATGTCGGCGATATAGGCGCCAGCAACCGCACCTGTGGCGCC
Features (pLannotate 1.2.2; 21 found; start..end, strand, type, name):
     35..133     +  CDS            env (fragment): murine leukemia virus gPr80 envelope polyprotein precursor; env; proteolytically cleaved into gp70SU and p15TM subunits
    175..691     +  LTR            5' LTR: 5' long terminal repeat from murine embryonic stem cell virus
    755..1096    +  misc_feature   MESV Ψ: packaging signal of murine embryonic stem cell virus
   1163..1579    +  CDS            gag (truncated): truncated Moloney murine leukemia virus (MMLV) gag gene lacking the start codon
   1810..1936    +  ncRNA          3' miR-30a: sequence downstream of the 71-nt precursor of the human miR-30a microRNA (Zeng et al., 2002) miRNA
   1966..2465    +  promoter       PGK promoter: mouse phosphoglycerate kinase 1 promoter
   2486..3085    +  CDS            PuroR: puromycin N-acetyltransferase; pac from Streptomyces alboniger; confers resistance to puromycin
   3251..3713    +  misc_feature   IRES: internal ribosome entry site (IRES) of the encephalomyocarditis virus (EMCV)
   3727..4422    +  CDS            ZsGreen1: Zoanthus green fluorescent protein mammalian codon-optimized
   4474..4988    +  LTR            3' LTR: 3' long terminal repeat from murine embryonic stem cell virus
   5150..5166    -  protein_bind   lac operator: The lac repressor binds to the lac operator to inhibit transcription in E. coli. This inhibition can be relieved by adding lactose or isopropyl-β-D-thiogalactopyranoside (IPTG). lac repressor encoded by lacI
   5174..5204    -  promoter       lac promoter: promoter for the E. coli lac operon
   5219..5240    -  protein_bind   CAP binding site: CAP binding activates transcription in the presence of cAMP. E. coli catabolite activator protein
   5253..5345    -  CDS            lacI (fragment): lac repressor; lacI; The lac repressor binds to the lac operator to inhibit transcription in E. coli. This inhibition can be relieved by adding lactose or isopropyl-β-D-thiogalactopyranoside (IPTG).
   5528..6116    -  rep_origin     ori: high-copy-number ColE1/pMB1/pBR322/pUC origin of replication
   6287..7147    -  CDS            AmpR: β-lactamase; bla; confers resistance to ampicillin, carbenicillin, and related antibiotics
   7148..7252    -  promoter       AmpR promoter: bla
   7347..7382    +  CDS            rop (fragment): Rop protein, which maintains plasmids at low copy number; rop
   7484..7583    +  misc_feature   bom (fragment): basis of mobility region from pBR322
   7589..7738    -  CDS            lacZα (fragment): LacZα fragment of β-galactosidase; lacZ fragment
   7738..34      -  CDS            TcR (fragment) (across the origin): tetracycline efflux protein; tet; confers resistance to tetracycline
