[The description below was written by a language model from this plasmid's Addgene catalogue record and pLannotate feature annotations shown in this document.]
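Description:
LEPZ is a gammaretroviral RNAi vector built on the pMSCV backbone, designed to express short hairpin RNAs embedded in the optimized miR-E scaffold, a variant of the human miR-30 microRNA context. The viral unit is framed by 5' and 3' long terminal repeats from murine embryonic stem cell virus and carries the MESV Ψ packaging signal plus a truncated, start-codon-less MMLV gag segment, elements that allow the genomic RNA to be packaged into retroviral particles when the viral proteins are supplied in trans by a packaging system. In bacteria the plasmid is maintained by a high-copy ColE1/pUC-type origin and selected with ampicillin through the β-lactamase gene. The remaining small lac, rop, bom, tet and env fragments are backbone remnants with no stated function.

The payload follows the layout miR-E–PGK–Puro–IRES–ZsGreen1. No separate promoter is annotated upstream of the miR-E cassette, which sits just downstream of Ψ/gag, so the hairpin is presumably transcribed from the 5' LTR, although the record does not say so. Only the 3' miR-30a flanking sequence is picked up by the automated annotation. The deposited version carries Ren.713, which by its name appears to be a Renilla luciferase-targeting hairpin of the kind used as a neutral control. Downstream, the mouse PGK promoter drives a bicistronic transcript encoding puromycin N-acetyltransferase and, via an EMCV IRES, the green fluorescent protein ZsGreen1. Transduced mammalian cells can therefore be both drug-selected and tracked or sorted by fluorescence. The depositor sequence and the repository's sequencing result differ slightly in length and start point but show the same feature set. The vector is intended for stable miR-E-based knockdown.
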