Addgene plasmid #111161: LEPZ
Purpose: miR-E (miR-30 variant)-based RNAi with ZsGreen reporter
Depositing lab: Johannes Zuber. Depositing organization: Research Institute of Molecular Pathology (IMP). Publication: An optimized microRNA backbone for effective single-copy RNAi. Fellmann C, Hoffmann T, Sridhar V, Hopfgartner B, Muhar M, Roth M, Lai DY, Barbosa IA, Kwon JS, Guan Y, Sinha N, Zuber J. Cell Rep. 2013 Dec 26;5(6):1704-13. doi: 10.1016/j.celrep.2013.11.020. Epub 2013 Dec 12. PubMed 24332856.
Backbone
  Vector backbone: pMSCV
  Vector type: Retroviral
  Selectable markers: Puromycin
Growth in bacteria
  Bacterial resistance: Ampicillin, 100 μg/mL
  Growth temperature: 37°C
  Growth strain: NEB Stable
  Copy number: High Copy
Gene/Insert
  Gene/Insert name: miR-E (miR-30 variant) (alt name: miR-E-PGK-Puro-IRES-ZsGreen1)
  gRNA/shRNA sequence: Ren.713
  Species: H. sapiens (human)
  Mutation: WT
  Cloning method: Restriction Enzyme; 5′ cloning site Unknown (unknown if destroyed); 3′ cloning site Unknown (unknown if destroyed)
Terms and licenses: Academic/Nonprofit Terms; Industry Terms: Not Available to Industry
How to cite: LEPZ was a gift from Johannes Zuber (Addgene plasmid # 111161 ; http://n2t.net/addgene:111161 ; RRID:Addgene_111161)
